Addgene plasmid #177274: pEDJ506
Purpose: ADH1t:HIS3_23∆29-XII-5 :<-PGK1p
Depositing lab: Michael Jensen. Depositing organization: Danmarks Tekniske Universitet. Publication: A synthetic RNA-mediated evolution system in yeast. Jensen ED, Laloux M, Lehka BJ, Pedersen LE, Jakociunas T, Jensen MK, Keasling JD. Nucleic Acids Res. 2021 Sep 7;49(15):e88. doi: 10.1093/nar/gkab472. PubMed 34107026.
Backbone
  Vector backbone: pCfB2909
  Backbone size w/o insert (bp): 4500
  Total vector size (bp): 6455
  Vector type: Bacterial Expression, Yeast Expression
  Selectable markers: None
Growth in bacteria
  Bacterial resistance: Ampicillin, 100 μg/mL
  Growth temperature: 37°C
  Growth strain: DH5alpha
  Copy number: Low Copy
Gene/Insert
  Gene/Insert name: ADH1t:HIS3_23∆29-XII-5 :<-PGK1p
  Species: S. cerevisiae (budding yeast)
  Insert size (bp): 1888
  Promoter: PGK1
  Cloning method: Restriction Enzyme; 5′ cloning site Sfa.AI (destroyed during cloning); 3′ cloning site Sfa.AI (destroyed during cloning)
  Sequencing primers: 5′ GTGGTTTAGTTTAGTAGAACC; 3′ CTCCTTCCTTTTCGGTTAGAG
Terms and licenses: Academic/Nonprofit Terms; Industry Terms: Not Available to Industry
Depositor comments: Integrative plasmid Please note: Plasmid contains a 68bp insertion in mADH1t compared to the depositor's provided sequence. This insertion is not known to affect plasmid function.
How to cite: pEDJ506 was a gift from Michael Jensen (Addgene plasmid # 177274 ; http://n2t.net/addgene:177274 ; RRID:Addgene_177274)
