[The description below was written by a language model from this plasmid's Addgene catalogue record and pLannotate feature annotations shown in this document.]
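Description:
pEDJ506 is an integrative yeast plasmid built on the pCfB2909 backbone and deposited in connection with work on a synthetic RNA-mediated evolution system in Saccharomyces cerevisiae. It is maintained in E. coli through a ColE1/pUC-type origin and the AmpR β-lactamase gene. The catalogue lists it as low copy although the annotated origin is of the high-copy class. No yeast origin of replication is annotated, which fits the depositor's note that the plasmid is integrative. The "XII-5" in the insert name presumably refers to the intended chromosomal integration site, though the record does not explain this. No yeast selectable marker is listed for the vector itself. Two minimal FRT sites and fragments of lacZα, rrnB terminators, KanR and a T7 promoter are backbone remnants.

The roughly 1.9 kb payload is a S. cerevisiae HIS3 cassette described as PGK1 promoter driving "HIS3_23∆29" with an ADH1 terminator. The feature table places the HIS3 coding sequence on the reverse strand, next to an ADH1 terminator. The PGK1 promoter is not annotated but would lie in the unannotated region upstream of the gene. The "23∆29" designation suggests a modified or deleted HIS3 allele, but the record does not define the change. Such an allele could serve as a selectable reporter in the evolution system, but this is inference, as the record does not state the purpose. A second ADH1 terminator in the opposite orientation, a CYC1 terminator and a short ADP1 fragment are also present. The sequenced plasmid (6,522 nt) is slightly longer than the stated size, consistent with a noted 68 bp insertion in the ADH1 terminator that is not known to affect function.
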