Features (pLannotate 1.2.2; 17 found; start..end, strand, type, name):
     11..29      -  promoter       T7 promoter: promoter for bacteriophage T7 RNA polymerase
     37..88      +  CDS            lacZα (fragment): LacZα fragment of β-galactosidase; lacZ fragment
    834..867     -  protein_bind   FRT (minimal): supports FLP-mediated excision but not integration (Turan and Bode, 2011) FLP recombinase from the Saccharomyces cerevisiae 2μ plasmid
   1337..1356    +  CDS            lacZα (fragment): LacZα fragment of β-galactosidase; lacZ fragment
   1381..1398    -  terminator     rrnB T2 terminator (fragment): transcription terminator T2 from the E. coli rrnB gene
   1623..2211    -  rep_origin     ori: high-copy-number ColE1/pMB1/pBR322/pUC origin of replication
   2333..3193    -  CDS            AmpR: β-lactamase; bla; confers resistance to ampicillin, carbenicillin, and related antibiotics
   3196..3292    -  promoter       AmpR promoter (fragment): bla
   3322..3346    -  CDS            KanR (fragment): aminoglycoside phosphotransferase; aph(3')-Ia; confers resistance to kanamycin
   3375..3490    +  ncRNA          5S rRNA: Accession: RF00001 - 5S ribosomal RNA
   3494..3534    +  terminator     rrnB T1 terminator (fragment): transcription terminator T1 from the E. coli rrnB gene
   3578..3611    +  protein_bind   FRT (minimal): supports FLP-mediated excision but not integration (Turan and Bode, 2011) FLP recombinase from the Saccharomyces cerevisiae 2μ plasmid
   4144..4309    -  terminator     ADH1 terminator: S. cerevisiae ADH1; transcription terminator for the S. cerevisiae alcohol dehydrogenase 1 (ADH1) gene
   4459..4624    +  terminator     ADH1 terminator: S. cerevisiae ADH1; transcription terminator for the S. cerevisiae alcohol dehydrogenase 1 (ADH1) gene
   4658..5311    -  CDS            HIS3: HIS7_YEAST - Experimental evidence at protein level: Swiss-Prot protein existence level 1. From Saccharomyces cerevisiae (strain ATCC 204508 / S288c) (Baker's yeast).
   6199..6312    +  CDS            ADP1 (fragment): ADP1_YEAST - Experimental evidence at protein level: Swiss-Prot protein existence level 1. From Saccharomyces cerevisiae (strain ATCC 204508 / S288c) (Baker's yeast).
   6326..6515    +  terminator     CYC1 terminator: S. cerevisiae CYC1; transcription terminator for CYC1
>Addgene plasmid #177274 | pEDJ506 | addgene full sequence | sequence record 359391 | Addgene NGS Result
CCCAATTCGCCCTATAGTGAGTCGTATTACGCGCGCTCACTGGCCGTCGTTTTACAACGTCGTGACTGGG
AAAACCCTGGCGTTACCCCTGCAGGACTAGTGCTGAGGCATTAATGCAACTCAGAAGTTTGACAGCAAGC
AAGTTCATCATTCGAACTAGCCTTATTGTTTTAGTTCAGTGACAGCGAACTGCCGTACTCGATGCTTTAT
TTCTCACGGTAGAGCGGAAGAACAGATAGGGGCAGCGTGAGAAGAGTTAGAAAGTAAATTTTTATCACGT
CTGAAGTATTCTTATTCATAGGAAATTTTGCAAGGTTTTTTAGCTCAATAACGGGCTAAGTTATATAAGG
TGTTCACGCGATTTTCTTGTTATGTATACCTCTTCTCTGAGGAATGGTACTACTGTCCTGATGTAGGCTC
CTTAAATTGGTGGGCAAGAATAACTTATCGATATTTTGTATATTGGTCTTGGAGTTCACCACGTAATGCC
TGTTTAAGACCATCAGTTAACTCTAGTATTATTTGGTCTTGGCTACTGGCCGTTTGCTATTATTCAAGTC
TTTTGTGCCTTCCCGTCGGGTAAGGGAGTTATTTAGGGATACAGAATCTAACGAAAACTAAATCTCAATG
ATTAACTCTATTTAATCCTTTTTTGAAAGGCAAAAGAGGTCCCTTGTTCACTTACAACGTTCTTAGCCAA
ATTCGCTTATCACTTACTACTTCACGATATACAGAAGTAAAAACATATAAAAAGATGTCTGTTTGTTTAG
CCATCACAAAAGGTATCGCAGATTAAGACCTCAGCGCGGCCGCAAATTTAAATAAAATGAAGTGAAGTTC
CTATACTTTCTAGAGAATAGGAACTTCTATAGTGAGTCGAATAAGGGCGACACAAAATTTATTCTAAATG
CATAATAAATACTGATAACATCTTATAGTTTGTATTATATTTTGTATTATCGTTGACATGTATAATTTTG
ATATCAAAAACTGATTTTCCCTTTATTATTTTCGAGATTTATTTTCTTAATTCTCTTTAACAAACTAGAA
ATATTGTATATACAAAAAATCATAAATAATAGATGAATAGTTTAATTATAGGTGTTCATCAATCGAAAAA
GCAACGTATCTTATTTAAAGTGCGTTGCTTTTTTCTCATTTATAAGGTTAAATAATTCTCATATATCAAG
CAAAGTGACAGGCGCCCTTAAATATTCTGACAAATGCTCTTTCCCTAAACTCCCCCCATAAAAAAACCCG
CCGAAGCGGGTTTTTACGTTATTTGCGGATTAACGATTACTCGTTATCAGAACCGCCCAGGGGGCCCGAG
CTTAAGACTGGCCGTCGTTTTACAACACAGAAAGAGTTTGTAGAAACGCAAAAAGGCCATCCGTCAGGGG
CCTTCTGCTTAGTTTGATGCCTGGCAGTTCCCTACTCTCGCCTTCCGCTTCCTCGCTCACTGACTCGCTG
CGCTCGGTCGTTCGGCTGCGGCGAGCGGTATCAGCTCACTCAAAGGCGGTAATACGGTTATCCACAGAAT
CAGGGGATAACGCAGGAAAGAACATGTGAGCAAAAGGCCAGCAAAAGGCCAGGAACCGTAAAAAGGCCGC
GTTGCTGGCGTTTTTCCATAGGCTCCGCCCCCCTGACGAGCATCACAAAAATCGACGCTCAAGTCAGAGG
TGGCGAAACCCGACAGGACTATAAAGATACCAGGCGTTTCCCCCTGGAAGCTCCCTCGTGCGCTCTCCTG
TTCCGACCCTGCCGCTTACCGGATACCTGTCCGCCTTTCTCCCTTCGGGAAGCGTGGCGCTTTCTCATAG
CTCACGCTGTAGGTATCTCAGTTCGGTGTAGGTCGTTCGCTCCAAGCTGGGCTGTGTGCACGAACCCCCC
GTTCAGCCCGACCGCTGCGCCTTATCCGGTAACTATCGTCTTGAGTCCAACCCGGTAAGACACGACTTAT
CGCCACTGGCAGCAGCCACTGGTAACAGGATTAGCAGAGCGAGGTATGTAGGCGGTGCTACAGAGTTCTT
GAAGTGGTGGGCTAACTACGGCTACACTAGAAGAACAGTATTTGGTATCTGCGCTCTGCTGAAGCCAGTT
ACCTTCGGAAAAAGAGTTGGTAGCTCTTGATCCGGCAAACAAACCACCGCTGGTAGCGGTGGTTTTTTTG
TTTGCAAGCAGCAGATTACGCGCAGAAAAAAAGGATCTCAAGAAGATCCTTTGATCTTTTCTACGGGGTC
TGACGCTCAGTGGAACGACGCGCGCGTAACTCACGTTAAGGGATTTTGGTCATGAGCTTGCGCCGTCCCG
TCAAGTCAGCGTAATGCTCTGCTTACCAATGCTTAATCAGTGAGGCACCTATCTCAGCGATCTGTCTATT
TCGTTCATCCATAGTTGCCTGACTCCCCGTCGTGTAGATAACTACGATACGGGAGGGCTTACCATCTGGC
CCCAGCGCTGCGATGATACCGCGAGAACCACGCTCACCGGCTCCGGATTTATCAGCAATAAACCAGCCAG
CCGGAAGGGCCGAGCGCAGAAGTGGTCCTGCAACTTTATCCGCCTCCATCCAGTCTATTAATTGTTGCCG
GGAAGCTAGAGTAAGTAGTTCGCCAGTTAATAGTTTGCGCAACGTTGTTGCCATCGCTACAGGCATCGTG
GTGTCACGCTCGTCGTTTGGTATGGCTTCATTCAGCTCCGGTTCCCAACGATCAAGGCGAGTTACATGAT
CCCCCATGTTGTGCAAAAAAGCGGTTAGCTCCTTCGGTCCTCCGATCGTTGTCAGAAGTAAGTTGGCCGC
AGTGTTATCACTCATGGTTATGGCAGCACTGCATAATTCTCTTACTGTCATGCCATCCGTAAGATGCTTT
TCTGTGACTGGTGAGTACTCAACCAAGTCATTCTGAGAATAGTGTATGCGGCGACCGAGTTGCTCTTGCC
CGGCGTCAATACGGGATAATACCGCGCCACATAGCAGAACTTTAAAAGTGCTCATCATTGGAAAACGTTC
TTCGGGGCGAAAACTCTCAAGGATCTTACCGCTGTTGAGATCCAGTTCGATGTAACCCACTCGTGCACCC
AACTGATCTTCAGCATCTTTTACTTTCACCAGCGTTTCTGGGTGAGCAAAAACAGGAAGGCAAAATGCCG
CAAAAAAGGGAATAAGGGCGACACGGAAATGTTGAATACTCATATTCTTCCTTTTTCAATATTATTGAAG
CATTTATCAGGGTTATTGTCTCATGAGCGGATACATATTTGAATGTATTTAGAAAAATAAACAAATAGGG
GTCAGTGTTACAACCAATTAACCAATTCTGAACATTATCGCGAGCCCATTTATACCTGAATATGGCTCAT
AACACCCCTTGTTTGCCTGGCGGCAGTAGCGCGGTGGTCCCACCTGACCCCATGCCGAACTCAGAAGTGA
AACGCCGTAGCGCCGATGGTAGTGTGGGGACTCCCCATGCGAGAGTAGGGAACTGCCAGGCATCAAATAA
AACGAAAGGCTCAGTCGAAAGACTGGGCCTTTCGCCCGGGCTAATTATGGGGTGTCGCCCTTATTCGACT
CTATAGTGAAGTTCCTATTCTCTAGAAAGTATAGGAACTTCTGAAGTGGGGATTTAAATGCGGCCGCGCT
GAGGGTTTAATCAATCTGGCGGCTTGAGTTCTCAACATGTTTTATTTTTTACTTATATTGCTGGTAGGGT
AAAAAAATATAACTCCTAGGAATAGGTTGTCTATATGTTTTTGTCTTGCTTCTATAATTGTAACAAACAA
GGAAAGGGAAAATACTGGGTGTAAAAGCCATTGAGTCAAGTTAGGTCATCCCTTTTATACAAAATTTTTC
AATTTTTTTTCCAAGATTCTTGTACGATTAATTATTTTTTTTTTGCGTCCTACAGCGTGATGAAAATTTC
GCCTGCTGCAAGATGAGCGGGAACGGGCGAAATGTGCACGCGCACAACTTACGAAACGCGGATGAGTCAC
TGACAGCCACCGCAGAGGTTCTGACTCCTACTGAGCTCTATTGGAGGTGGCAGAACCGGTACCGGAGGAG
GCCGCTATAACCGGTTTGAATTTATTGTCACAGTGTCACATCAGCATTAAGTCCTCAGCGAGCTCGCATG
GAATGCGTGCGATGAGCGACCTCATGCTATACCTGAGAAAGCAACCTGACCTACAGGAAAGAGTTACTCA
AGAATAAGAATTTTCGTTTTAAAACCTAAGAGTCACTTTAAAATTTGTATACACTTATTTTTTTTATAAC
TTATTTAATAATAAAAATCATAAATCATAAGAAATTCGCTTATTTAGAAGTGTCAACAACGTATCTACCA
ACGGAATGCGTGCGATCGTTGGTAGATACGTTGTTGACACTTCTAAATAAGCGAATTTCCTTCGATCAAC
TCGCGCCGCTGGTCCGTTGGTAGATACGTTGTTGACACTTCTAAATAAGCGAATTTCTTATGATTTATGA
TTTTTATTATTAAATAAGTTATAAAAAAAATAAGTGTATACAAATTTTAAAGTGACTCTTAGGTTTTAAA
ACGAAAATTCTTATTCTTGAGTAACTCTTTCCTGTAGGTCAGGTTGCTTTCTCAGGTATAGCATGAGGTC
GCTCGTTAATTAAGAGCTCGAATGCATCTGTCATCTACATAAGAACACCTTTGGTGGAGGGAACATCGTT
GGTACCATTGGGCGAGGTGGCTTCTCTTATGGCAACCGCAAGAGCCTTGAACGCACTCTCACTACGGTGA
TGATCATTCTTGCCTCGCAGACAATCAACGTGGAGGGTAATTCTGCTAGCCTCTGCAAAGCTTTCAAGAA
AATGCGGGATCATCTCGCAAGAGAGATCTCCTACTTTCTCCCTTTGCAAACCAAGTTCGACAACTGCGTA
CGGCCTGTTCGAAAGATCTACAACCGCTCTGGAAAGTGCCTCATCCAAAGGCGCAAATCCTGATCCAAAC
CTTTTTACTCCACGCACGGCCCCTAGGGCCTCTTTAAAAGCTTGACCGAGAGCAATCCCGCAGTCTTCAG
TGGTGTGATGGTCGTCTATGTGTAAGTCACCAATGCACTCCCGTCGAGGAATTTTTACTAACACCAGAGC
ATGTATCATATGGTCCAGAAACCCTATACCTGTGTGGACGTTAATCACTTGCGATTGTGTGGCCTGTTCT
GCTACTGCTTCTGCCTCTTTTTCTGGGAAGATCGAGTGCTCTATCGCTAGGGGACCACCCTTTAAAGAGA
TCGCAATCTGAATCTTGGTTTCATTTGTAATACGCTTTACTAGGGCTTTCTGCTCTGTCATTGTTTTAGT
GCAGGTTGTTTTATATTTGTTGTAAAAAGTAGATAATTACTTCCTTGATGATCTGTAAAAAAGAGAAAAA
GAAAGCATCTAAGAACTTGAAAAACTACGAATTAGAAAAGACCAAATATGTATTTCTTGCATTGACCAAT
TTATGCAAGTTTATATATATGTAAATGTAAGTTTCACGAGGTTCTACTAAACTAAACCACCCCCTTGGTT
AGAAGAAAAGAGTGTGTGAGAACAGGCTGTTGTTGTCACACGATTCGGACAATTCTGTTTGAAAGAGAGA
GAGTAACAGTACGATCGAACGAACTTTGCTCTGGAGATCACAGTGGGCATCATAGCATGTGGTACTAAAC
CCTTTCCCGCCATTCCAGAACCTTCGATTGCTTGTTACAAAACCTGTGAGCCGTCGCTAGGACCTTGTTG
TGTGACGAAATTGGAAGCTGCAATCAATAGGAAGACAGGAAGTCGAGCGTGTCTGGGTTTTTTCAGTTTT
GTTCTTTTTGCAAACAAATCACGAGCGACGGTAATTTCTTTCTCGATAAGAGGCCACGTGCTTTATGAGG
GTAACATCAATTCAAGAAGGAGGGAAACACTTCCTTTTTCTGGCCCTGATAATAGTATGAGGGTGAAGCC
AAAATAAAGGATTCGCGCCCAAATCGGCATCTTTAAATGCAGGTATGCGATAGTTCCTCACTCTTTCCTT
ACTCACGAGTAATTCTTGCAAATGCCTATTATGCAGATGTTATAATATCTGTGCGTCTTGAGTTGAAGTC
AGGAATCTAAAATAAAAATTAAGGTTAATAAAAAGAGGAAAGAAAAAAAAATTAATCGATTTACAGAAAC
TTGCACACTAAAAATACACAACTAAAAGCAATTACAGTATGGGAAGTCATCGACGTTATCTCTACTATAG
TATATTATCATTTCTATTATTATCCTGCTCAGTGGTACTTGCAAAACAAGATAAGACCCCATTCTTTGAA
GGTACTTCTTCGATCGCGTGCATTCATCCGCTCTAACCGAAAAGGAAGGAGTTAGACAACCTGAAGTCTA
GGTCCCTATTTATTTTTTTATAGTTATGTTAGTATTAAGAACGTTATTTATATTTCAAATTTTTCTTTTT
TTTCTGTACAGACGCGTGTACGCATGTAACATTATACTGAAAACCTTGCTTGAGAAGGTTTTGGGACGCT
CGAAGATCGCGT
